Addgene plasmid #104531: pET14b – lambda exonuclease
Purpose: bacterial expression of lambda exonuclease
Depositing lab: Charles Bell. Depositing organization: Ohio State University. Publication: Crystal structures of lambda exonuclease in complex with DNA suggest an electrostatic ratchet mechanism for processivity. Zhang J, McCabe KA, Bell CE. Proc Natl Acad Sci U S A. 2011 Jul 19;108(29):11872-7. doi: 10.1073/pnas.1103467108. Epub 2011 Jul 5. PubMed 21730170.
Backbone
  Vector backbone: pET14b
  Backbone manufacturer: Novagen
  Backbone size w/o insert (bp): 4671
  Total vector size (bp): 5352
  Vector type: Bacterial Expression
Growth in bacteria
  Bacterial resistance: Ampicillin, 100 μg/mL
  Growth temperature: 37°C
  Growth strain: DH5alpha
  Copy number: High Copy
Gene/Insert
  Gene/Insert name: λ exonuclease
  Species: bacteriophage lambda
  Insert size (bp): 681
  Promoter: T7
  Tag / fusion protein: His6 followed by a thrombin site (N terminal on backbone)
  Cloning method: Restriction Enzyme; 5′ cloning site NdeI (unknown if destroyed); 3′ cloning site BamHI (unknown if destroyed)
  Sequencing primers: 5′ T7-F TAATACGACTCACTATAGGG
Terms and licenses: Academic/Nonprofit Terms; Industry Terms: Not Available to Industry
How to cite: pET14b – lambda exonuclease was a gift from Charles Bell (Addgene plasmid # 104531 ; http://n2t.net/addgene:104531 ; RRID:Addgene_104531)
