[The description below was written by a language model from this plasmid's Addgene catalogue record and pLannotate feature annotations shown in this document.]
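Description:
pET14b – lambda exonuclease is a bacterial expression plasmid built on the Novagen pET14b backbone for producing bacteriophage lambda exonuclease in E. coli. It is propagated through a ColE1/pBR322-type origin and selected with ampicillin via the bla (AmpR) gene and its promoter. The backbone retains pBR322-derived elements, including the bom mobility region and the rop gene. The catalogue lists the plasmid as high copy, although Rop normally moderates copy number. The two annotated tetracycline-resistance fragments flank the expression cassette, reflecting the cassette's insertion into the pBR322 tet gene, so tetracycline resistance is not expected to be functional.

The payload is the 681 bp exo coding sequence, cloned between NdeI and BamHI. It encodes the 5′ to 3′ double-stranded DNA exonuclease of the λ Red recombination system, which generates 3′ single-stranded tails. Transcription is driven by a T7 promoter and ended by a T7 terminator, and translation starts from the strong T7 gene 10 ribosome binding site. Expression therefore requires a host supplying T7 RNA polymerase. The backbone contributes an N-terminal His6 tag followed by a thrombin cleavage site, allowing metal-affinity purification and subsequent tag removal. The short "capTEV" fragment in the automated annotation most likely corresponds to this His6 stretch. The short "SET1" fragment downstream of the insert probably reflects residual T7 gene 10-derived vector sequence rather than a deliberate fusion. The sequenced record is 5,341 nt, slightly shorter than the 5,352 bp stated in the catalogue. The plasmid is intended for recombinant production of lambda exonuclease, and the associated publication describes crystal structures of the enzyme bound to DNA.
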