Features (pLannotate 1.2.2; 16 found; start..end, strand, type, name):
      1..19      +  promoter       T7 promoter: promoter for bacteriophage T7 RNA polymerase
     51..73      +  RBS            RBS: efficient ribosome binding site from bacteriophage T7 gene 10 (Olins and Rangwala, 1989)
     92..108     +  CDS            capTEV™ (fragment): composite tag for in vivo biotinylation, TEV protease cleavage, and 6xHis tagging
    119..136     +  CDS            thrombin site: thrombin recognition and cleavage site
    140..820     +  CDS            Exo: 5' to 3' double-stranded DNA exonuclease in the λ Red system; exo; creates 3' single-stranded DNA tails
    828..877     +  CDS            SET1 (fragment): solubility-enhancement tag derived from T7 phage gene 10B
    885..932     +  terminator     T7 terminator: transcription terminator for bacteriophage T7 RNA polymerase
    958..1250    -  CDS            TcR (fragment): tetracycline efflux protein; tet; confers resistance to tetracycline
   1298..1326    -  promoter       tet promoter: E. coli promoter for tetracycline efflux protein gene
   1439..1543    +  promoter       AmpR promoter: bla
   1544..2404    +  CDS            AmpR: β-lactamase; bla; confers resistance to ampicillin, carbenicillin, and related antibiotics
   2575..3163    +  rep_origin     ori: high-copy-number ColE1/pMB1/pBR322/pUC origin of replication
   3349..3488    -  misc_feature   bom: basis of mobility region from pBR322
   3590..3781    -  CDS            rop: Rop protein, which maintains plasmids at low copy number; rop
   3798..4178    +  CDS            YPB1_ECOLX: Protein predicted: Swiss-Prot protein existence level 4. From Escherichia coli.
   4420..5320    -  CDS            TcR (fragment): tetracycline efflux protein; tet; confers resistance to tetracycline
>Addgene plasmid #104531 | pET14b – lambda exonuclease | addgene full sequence | sequence record 200650 | Addgene NGS Result
TAATACGACTCACTATAGGGAGACCACAACGGTTTCCCTCTAGAAATAATTTTGTTTAACTTTAAGAAGG
AGATATACCATGGGCAGCAGCCATCATCATCATCATCACAGCAGCGGCCTGGTGCCGCGCGGCAGCCATA
TGACACCGGACATTATCCTGCAGCGTACCGGGATCGATGTGAGAGCTGTCGAACAGGGGGATGATGCGTG
GCACAAATTACGGCTCGGCGTCATCACCGCTTCAGAAGTTCACAACGTGATAGCAAAACCCCGCTCCGGA
AAGAAGTGGCCTGACATGAAAATGTCCTACTTCCACACCCTGCTTGCTGAGGTTTGCACCGGTGTGGCTC
CGGAAGTTAACGCTAAAGCACTGGCCTGGGGAAAACAGTACGAGAACGACGCCAGAACCCTGTTTGAATT
CACTTCCGGCGTGAATGTTACTGAATCCCCGATCATCTATCGCGACGAAAGTATGCGTACCGCCTGCTCT
CCCGATGGTTTATGCAGTGACGGCAACGGCCTTGAACTGAAATGCCCGTTTACCTCCCGGGATTTCATGA
AGTTCCGGCTCGGTGGTTTCGAGGCCATAAAGTCAGCTTACATGGCCCAGGTGCAGTACAGCATGTGGGT
GACGCGAAAAAATGCCTGGTACTTTGCCAACTATGACCCGCGTATGAAGCGTGAAGGCCTGCATTATGTC
GTGATTGAGCGGGATGAAAAGTACATGGCGAGTTTTGACGAGATCGTGCCGGAGTTCATCGAAAAAATGG
ACGAGGCACTGGCTGAAATTGGTTTTGTATTTGGGGAGCAATGGCGATGAGGATCCGGCTGCTAACAAAG
CCCGAAAGGAAGCTGAGTTGGCTGCTGCCACCGCTGAGCAATAACTAGCATAACCCCTTGGGGCCTCTAA
ACGGGTCTTGAGGGGTTTTTTGCTGAAAGGAGGAACTATATCCGGATATCCACAGGACGGGTGTGGTCGC
CATGATCGCGTAGTCGATAGTGGCTCCAAGTAGCGAAGCGAGCAGGACTGGGCGGCGGCCAAAGCGGTCG
GACAGTGCTCCGAGAACGGGTGCGCATAGAAATTGCATCAACGCATATAGCGCTAGCAGCACGCCATAGT
GACTGGCGATGCTGTCGGAATGGACGATATCCCGCAAGAGGCCCGGCAGTACCGGCATAACCAAGCCTAT
GCCTACAGCATCCAGGGTGACGGTGCCGAGGATGACGATGAGCGCATTGTTAGATTTCATACACGGTGCC
TGACTGCGTTAGCAATTTAACTGTGATAAACTACCGCATTAAAGCTTATCGATGATAAGCTGTCAAACAT
GAGAATTCTTGAAGACGAAAGGGCCTCGTGATACGCCTATTTTTATAGGTTAATGTCATGATAATAATGG
TTTCTTAGACGTCAGGTGGCACTTTTCGGGGAAATGTGCGCGGAACCCCTATTTGTTTATTTTTCTAAAT
ACATTCAAATATGTATCCGCTCATGAGACAATAACCCTGATAAATGCTTCAATAATATTGAAAAAGGAAG
AGTATGAGTATTCAACATTTCCGTGTCGCCCTTATTCCCTTTTTTGCGGCATTTTGCCTTCCTGTTTTTG
CTCACCCAGAAACGCTGGTGAAAGTAAAAGATGCTGAAGATCAGTTGGGTGCACGAGTGGGTTACATCGA
ACTGGATCTCAACAGCGGTAAGATCCTTGAGAGTTTTCGCCCCGAAGAACGTTTTCCAATGATGAGCACT
TTTAAAGTTCTGCTATGTGGCGCGGTATTATCCCGTGTTGACGCCGGGCAAGAGCAACTCGGTCGCCGCA
TACACTATTCTCAGAATGACTTGGTTGAGTACTCACCAGTCACAGAAAAGCATCTTACGGATGGCATGAC
AGTAAGAGAATTATGCAGTGCTGCCATAACCATGAGTGATAACACTGCGGCCAACTTACTTCTGACAACG
ATCGGAGGACCGAAGGAGCTAACCGCTTTTTTGCACAACATGGGGGATCATGTAACTCGCCTTGATCGTT
GGGAACCGGAGCTGAATGAAGCCATACCAAACGACGAGCGTGACACCACGATGCCTGCAGCAATGGCAAC
AACGTTGCGCAAACTATTAACTGGCGAACTACTTACTCTAGCTTCCCGGCAACAATTAATAGACTGGATG
GAGGCGGATAAAGTTGCAGGACCACTTCTGCGCTCGGCCCTTCCGGCTGGCTGGTTTATTGCTGATAAAT
CTGGAGCCGGTGAGCGTGGGTCTCGCGGTATCATTGCAGCACTGGGGCCAGATGGTAAGCCCTCCCGTAT
CGTAGTTATCTACACGACGGGGAGTCAGGCAACTATGGATGAACGAAATAGACAGATCGCTGAGATAGGT
GCCTCACTGATTAAGCATTGGTAACTGTCAGACCAAGTTTACTCATATATACTTTAGATTGATTTAAAAC
TTCATTTTTAATTTAAAAGGATCTAGGTGAAGATCCTTTTTGATAATCTCATGACCAAAATCCCTTAACG
TGAGTTTTCGTTCCACTGAGCGTCAGACCCCGTAGAAAAGATCAAAGGATCTTCTTGAGATCCTTTTTTT
CTGCGCGTAATCTGCTGCTTGCAAACAAAAAAACCACCGCTACCAGCGGTGGTTTGTTTGCCGGATCAAG
AGCTACCAACTCTTTTTCCGAAGGTAACTGGCTTCAGCAGAGCGCAGATACCAAATACTGTCCTTCTAGT
GTAGCCGTAGTTAGGCCACCACTTCAAGAACTCTGTAGCACCGCCTACATACCTCGCTCTGCTAATCCTG
TTACCAGTGGCTGCTGCCAGTGGCGATAAGTCGTGTCTTACCGGGTTGGACTCAAGACGATAGTTACCGG
ATAAGGCGCAGCGGTCGGGCTGAACGGGGGGTTCGTGCACACAGCCCAGCTTGGAGCGAACGACCTACAC
CGAACTGAGATACCTACAGCGTGAGCTATGAGAAAGCGCCACGCTTCCCGAAGGGAGAAAGGCGGACAGG
TATCCGGTAAGCGGCAGGGTCGGAACAGGAGAGCGCACGAGGGAGCTTCCAGGGGGAAACGCCTGGTATC
TTTATAGTCCTGTCGGGTTTCGCCACCTCTGACTTGAGCGTCGATTTTTGTGATGCTCGTCAGGGGGGCG
GAGCCTATGGAAAAACGCCAGCAACGCGGCCTTTTTACGGTTCCTGGCCTTTTGCTGGCCTTTTGCTCAC
ATGTTCTTTCCTGCGTTATCCCCTGATTCTGTGGATAACCGTATTACCGCCTTTGAGTGAGCTGATACCG
CTCGCCGCAGCCGAACGACCGAGCGCAGCGAGTCAGTGAGCGAGGAAGCGGAAGAGCGCCTGATGCGGTA
TTTTCTCCTTACGCATCTGTGCGGTATTTCACACCGCAATGGTGCACTCTCAGTACAATCTGCTCTGATG
CCGCATAGTTAAGCCAGTATACACTCCGCTATCGCTACGTGACTGGGTCATGGCTGCGCCCCGACACCCG
CCAACACCCGCTGACGCGCCCTGACGGGCTTGTCTGCTCCCGGCATCCGCTTACAGACAAGCTGTGACCG
TCTCCGGGAGCTGCATGTGTCAGAGGTTTTCACCGTCATCACCGAAACGCGCGAGGCAGCTGCGGTAAAG
CTCATCAGCGTGGTCGTGAAGCGATTCACAGATGTCTGCCTGTTCATCCGCGTCCAGCTCGTTGAGTTTC
TCCAGAAGCGTTAATGTCTGGCTTCTGATAAAGCGGGCCATGTTAAGGGCGGTTTTTTCCTGTTTGGTCA
CTGATGCCTCCGTGTAAGGGGGATTTCTGTTCATGGGGGTAATGATACCGATGAAACGAGAGAGGATGCT
CACGATACGGGTTACTGATGATGAACATGCCCGGTTACTGGAACGTTGTGAGGGTAAACAACTGGCGGTA
TGGATGCGGCGGGACCAGAGAAAAATCACTCAGGGTCAATGCCAGCGCTTCGTTAATACAGATGTAGGTG
TTCCACAGGGTAGCCAGCAGCATCCTGCGATGCAGATCCGGAACATAATGGTGCAGGGCGCTGACTTCCG
CGTTTCCAGACTTTACGAAACACGGAAACCGAAGACCATTCATGTTGTTGCTCAGGTCGCAGACGTTTTG
CAGCAGCAGTCGCTTCACGTTCGCTCGCGTATCGGTGATTCATTCTGCTAACCAGTAAGGCAACCCCGCC
AGCCTAGCCGGGTCCTCAACGACAGGAGCACGATCATGCGCACCCGTGGCCAGGACCCAACGCTGCCCGA
GATGCGCCGCGTGCGGCTGCTGGAGATGGCGGACGCGATGGATATGTTCTGCCAAGGGTTGGTTTGCGCA
TTCACAGTTCTCCGCAAGAATTGATTGGCTCCAATTCTTGGAGTGGTGAATCCGTTAGCGAGGTGCCGCC
GGCTTCCATTCAGGTCGAGGTGGCCCGGCTCCATGCACCGCGACGCAACGCGGGGAGGCAGACAAGGTAT
AGGGCGGCGCCTACAATCCATGCCAACCCGTTCCATGTGCTCGCCGAGGCGGCATAAATCGCCGTGACGA
TCAGCGGTCCAATGATCGAAGTTAGGCTGGTAAGAGCCGCGAGCGATCCTTGAAGCTGTCCCTGATGGTC
GTCATCTACCTGCCTGGACAGCATGGCCTGCAACGCGGGCATCCCGATGCCGCCGGAAGCGAGAAGAATC
ATAATGGGGAAGGCCATCCAGCCTCGCGTCGCGAACGCCAGCAAGACGTAGCCCAGCGCGTCGGCCGCCA
TGCCGGCGATAATGGCCTGCTTCTCGCCGAAACGTTTGGTGGCGGGACCAGTGACGAAGGCTTGAGCGAG
GGCGTGCAAGATTCCGAATACCGCAAGCGACAGGCCGATCATCGTCGCGCTCCAGCGAAAGCGGTCCTCG
CCGAAAATGACCCAGAGCGCTGCCGGCACCTGTCCTACGAGTTGCATGATAAAGAAGACAGTCATAAGTG
CGGCGACGATAGTCATGCCCCGCGCCCACCGGAAGGAGCTGACTGGGTTGAAGGCTCTCAAGGGCATCGG
TCGACGCTCTCCCTTATGCGACTCCTGCATTAGGAAGCAGCCCAGTAGTAGGTTGAGGCCGTTGAGCACC
GCCGCCGCAAGGAATGGTGCATGCAAGGAGATGGCGCCCAACAGTCCCCCGGCCACGGGGCCTGCCACCA
TACCCACGCCGAAACAAGCGCTCATGAGCCCGAAGTGGCGAGCCCGATCTTCCCCATCGGTGATGTCGGC
GATATAGGCGCCAGCAACCGCACCTGTGGCGCCGGTGATGCCGGCCACGATGCGTCCGGCGTAGAGGATC
GAGATCTCGATCCCGCGAAAT
