>Addgene plasmid #104531 | pET14b – lambda exonuclease | depositor partial sequence | sequence record 198204 | lambda exo sequence from pSIM5
ATGACACCGGACATTATCCTGCAGCGTACCGGGATCGATGTGAGAGCTGTCGAACAGGGGGATGATGCGT
GGCACAAATTACGGCTCGGCGTCATCACCGCTTCAGAAGTTCACAACGTGATAGCAAAACCCCGCTCCGG
AAAGAAGTGGCCTGACATGAAAATGTCCTACTTCCACACCCTGCTTGCTGAGGTTTGCACCGGTGTGGCT
CCGGAAGTTAACGCTAAAGCACTGGCCTGGGGAAAACAGTACGAGAACGACGCCAGAACCCTGTTTGAGT
TCACTTCCGGCGTGAATGTTACTGAATCCCCGATCATCTATCGCGACGAAAGTATGCGTACCGCCTGCTC
TCCCGATGGTTTATGCAGTGACGGCAACGGCCTTGAACTGAAATGCCCGTTTACCTCCCGGGATTTCATG
AAGTTCCGGCTCGGTGGTTTCGAGGCCATAAAGTCAGCTTACATGGCCCAGGTGCAGTACAGCATGTGGG
TGACGCGAAAAAATGCCTGGTACTTTGCCAACTATGACCCGCGTATGAAGCGTGAAGGCCTGCATTATGT
CGTGATTGAGCGGGATGAAAAGTACATGGCGAGTTTTGACGAGATCGTGCCGGAGTTCATCGAAAAAATG
GACGAGGCACTGGCTGAAATTGGTTTTGTATTTGGGGAGCAATGGCGATG
